>Addgene plasmid #24095 | shRNA GR | addgene partial sequence | sequence record 29883 | 24095 with PLL3.7-sense 5'-CAGTGCAGGGGAAAGAATAGTAGAC
CAACTAAGAATTACAAAAACAAATTACAAAAATTCAAAATTTTCGGGTTTATTACAGGGACAGCAGAGAT
CCAGTTTGGTTAGTACCGGGCCCGCTCTAGAGATCCGACGCGCCATCTCTAGGCCCGCGCCGGCCCCCTC
GCACAGACTTGTGGGAGAAGCTCGGCTACTCCCCTGCCCCGGTTAATTTGCATATAATATTTCCTAGTAA
CTATAGAGGCTTAATGTGCGATAAAAGACAGATAATCTGTTCTTTTTAATACTAGCTACATTTTACATGA
TAGGCTTGGATTTCTATAAGAGATACAAATACTAAATTATTATTTTAAAAAACAGCACAAAAGGAAACTC
ACCCTAACTGTAAAGTAATTGTGTGTTTTGAGACTATAAATATCCCTTGGAGAAAAGCCTTGTTTGCGGG
AGAAGATGATCCATTCTTCAAGAGAGAATGGATCATCTTCTCCCGCTTTTTTGAATTCTCGAGGTCGACG
GTATCGATAAGCTCGCTTCACGAGATTCCAGCAGGTCGAGGGACCTAATAACTTCGTATAGCATACATTA
TACGAAGTTATATTAAGGGTTCCAAGCTTAAGCGGCCGCGTGGATAACCGTATTACCGCCATGCATTAGT
TATTAATAGTAATCAATTACGGGGTCATTAGTTCATAGCCCATATATGGAGTTCCGCGTTACATAACTTA
CGGTAAATGGCCCGCCTGGCTGACCGCCCAACGACCCCCGCCCATTGACGTCAATAATGACGTATGTTCC
CATAGTAACGCCAATAGGGACTTTC
