[The description below was written by a language model from this plasmid's Addgene catalogue record.]
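Description:
shRNA GR is a lentiviral knockdown plasmid built on the pLentiLox 3.7 backbone (about 7.65 kb without insert) and designed to silence the rat glucocorticoid receptor, the product of the Nr3c1 gene. It is propagated in bacteria under ampicillin selection, and the record lists a recombination-deficient strain as the growth host, as is usual for lentiviral plasmids with repeated LTR sequences. The copy number is recorded as unknown. No feature table accompanies the entry, so the origin of replication, promoters and viral elements are not individually documented here.

The insert is a short oligonucleotide duplex of roughly 80 bp cloned between the HpaI and XhoI sites of the backbone. It encodes a hairpin made of a sense stretch matching the rat GR transcript, a loop, the antisense complement and a run of thymidines that acts as a Pol III terminator. The catalogue does not name the promoter driving the hairpin. In the standard pLentiLox 3.7 design, these cloning sites lie immediately downstream of a U6 promoter, and a separate cassette expresses GFP. The record lists GFP as a C-terminal tag on the backbone, but the depositor comments describe it as a reporter. An shRNA has no protein product to fuse to, so GFP here serves as an independent marker of transduced or transfected cells.

The associated publication concerns activation of Trk neurotrophin receptors by glucocorticoids and the resulting neuroprotective effect. This suggests the construct was used to deplete GR in rat cells and test whether that response depends on the receptor, with GFP fluorescence identifying the cells carrying the hairpin.
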