Addgene plasmid #24095: shRNA GR
Depositing lab: Moses Chao. Depositing organization: NYU Grossman School of Medicine. Publication: Activation of Trk neurotrophin receptors by glucocorticoids provides a neuroprotective effect. Jeanneteau F, Garabedian MJ, Chao MV. Proc Natl Acad Sci U S A. 2008 Mar 25. 105(12):4862-7. 10.1073/pnas.0709102105 PubMed 18347336.
Backbone
  Vector backbone: pLentiLox 3.7
  Backbone size w/o insert (bp): 7650
  Vector type: Lentiviral
Growth in bacteria
  Bacterial resistance: Ampicillin, 100 μg/mL
  Growth temperature: 37°C
  Growth strain: Stbl3
  Copy number: Unknown
Gene/Insert
  Gene/Insert name: Glucocorticoid Receptor (alt name: GR)
  Species: R. norvegicus (rat)
  Insert size (bp): 80
  Entrez Gene: Nr3c1 (a.k.a. GR, Gcr, Grl)
  Tag / fusion protein: GFP (C terminal on backbone)
  Cloning method: Restriction Enzyme; 5′ cloning site HpaI (unknown if destroyed); 3′ cloning site XhoI (unknown if destroyed)
  Sequencing primers: 5′ TRC-F
Terms and licenses: Academic/Nonprofit Terms; Industry Terms: Not Available to Industry
Depositor comments: We designed an shRNA targeting the rat GR sequence in the pLentiLox3.7 (ATCC) plasmid carrying a GFP reporter: forward sequence, 5′-tgcgggagaagatgatccattcttcaagagagaatggatcatcttctcccgcttttttgaattc; reverse sequence, 5′-tcgagaattcaaaaaagcgggagaagatgatccattctctcttgaagaatggatcatcttctcccgca.
How to cite: shRNA GR was a gift from Moses Chao (Addgene plasmid # 24095 ; http://n2t.net/addgene:24095 ; RRID:Addgene_24095)
